>Addgene plasmid #153704 | pGBW-m4252912 | addgene full sequence | sequence record 300709 | Ginkgo NGS Result
GCAGAACAGCGGGCAGTTCGGTTTCAGGCAGGTCTTGCAACGTGACACCCTGTGCACGGCGGGAGATGCA
ATAGGTCAGGCTCTCGCTGAACTCCCCAATGTCAAGCACTTCCGGAATCGGGAGCGCGGCGGATGCAAAG
TGCCGATAAACATAACGATCTTTGTAGAAACCATCGGCGCAGCTATTTACCCGCAGGACATATCCACGCC
CTCCTACATCGAAGCTGAAAGCACGAGATTCTTCGCCCTCCGAGAGCTGCATCAGGTCGGAGACGCTGTC
GAACTTTTCGATCAGAAACTTCTCGACAGACGTCGCGGTGAGTTCAGGCTTTTTACCCATGTTGTCTAAC
AAAAAAGCCAAAAACGGCCAGAATTTAGCGGACAATTTACAAGTCTAACACTGAAAATTACATATTGACC
CAAATGATTACATTTCAAAAGGTGCCTAAAAAACTTCACAAAACACACTCGCCAACCCCGAGCGCATAGT
TCAAAACCGGAGCTTCAGCTACTTAAGAAGATAGGTACATAAAACCGACCAAAGAAACTGACGCCTCACT
TATCCCTCCCCTCACCAGAGGTCCGGCGCCTGTCGATTCAGGAGAGCCTACCCTAGGCCCGAACCCTGCG
TCCTGCGACGGAGAAAAGCCTACCGCACACCTACCGGCTGGTGGCCCCACCCTGCATTATAAGCCAACAG
AACGGGTGACGTCACGACACGACGAGGGCGCGCGCTCCCAAAGGTACGGGTGCACTGCCCAACGGCACCG
CCATAACTGCCGCCCCCGCAACAGACGACAAACCGAGTTCTCCAGTCAGTGACAAACTTCACGTCAGGGT
CCCCAGATGGTGCCCAGCCCATCTCACCCGAATAAGAGCTTTCCCGCATTAGCGAAGGGCTCAAGACCTT
GGGTTCTTGCCGCCCACCATGCCCCCCACCTTGTTTCAACGACCTCACAGCCCGCCTCACAAGCGTCTTC
CATTCAAGACTCGGGAACAGCCGCCATTTTGCTGCGCTCCCCCCAACCCCCAGTTCAGGGCAACCTTGCT
CGCGGACCCAGACTACAGCCCTTGGCGGTCTCTCCACACGCTTCCGTCCCACCGAGCGGCCCGGCGGCCA
CGAAAGCCCCGGCCAGCCCAGCAGCCCGCTACTCACCAAGTGACGATCACAGCGATCCACAAACAAGAAC
CGCGACCCAAATCCCGGCTGCGACGGAACTAGCTGTGCCACACCCGGCGCGTCCTTATATAATCATCGGC
GTTCACCGCCCCACGGAGATCCCTCCGCAGAATCGCCGAGAAGGGACTACTTTTCCTCGCCTGTTCCGCT
CTCTGGAAAGAAAACCAGTGCCCTAGAGTCACCCAAGTCCCGTCCTAAAATGTCCTTCTGCTGATACTGG
GGTTCTAAGGCCGAGTCTTATGAGCAGCGGGCCGCTGTCCTGAGCGTCCGGGCGGAAGGATCAGGACGCT
CCTGCGCCCTTCGTCTGACGTGGCAGCGCTCGCCGTGACGAGGGGGGCGCCCGCGGGAGGCGCCAAAACC
CGGCGCGGAGGCCAGGCGCGCCCCGATTTCGATATTCCTCGGATCTCGGATAGATCGGGATTGAGGATGT
AGGTTGAACTTCTCTCGGGTGATCCCGATCTCGGATATTCGGGATTGGAGTAATACCTGGCGATAGGCGC
TGCCAAGCAATAGCCAAGGCGCAAGGCCGGCCAAGAGACTTGCGATAGTTCGTTCGAGAGGTAGCCTGCA
AGATGGATCGGACGAAAGGTTTGAAGATTTTCCGACGAGGGCCTTGGAGAGTTCGGAAATTTAAATGCAA
CTATGGATGAACGAAATAGACAGATCGCTGAGATAGGTGCCTCACTGATTAAGCATTGGTAACTGTCAGA
CCAAGTTTACTCATATATACTTTAGATTGATTTAAAACTTCATTTTTAATTTAAAAGGATCTAGGTGAAG
ATCCTTTTTGATAATCTCATGACCAAAATCCCTTAACGTGAGTTTTCGTTCCACTGAGCGTCAGACCCCG
TAGAAAAGATCAAAGGATCTTCTTGAGATCCTTTTTTTCTGCGCGTAATCTGCTGCTTGCAAACAAAAAA
ACCACCGCTACCAGCGGTGGTTTGTTTGCCGGATCAAGAGCTACCAACTCTTTTTCCGAAGGTAACTGGC
TTCAGCAGAGCGCAGATACCAAATACTGTTCTTCTAGTGTAGCCGTAGTTAGGCCACCACTTCAAGAACT
CTGTAGCACCGCCTACATACCTCGCTCTGCTAATCCTGTTACCAGTGGCTGCTGCCAGTGGCGATAAGTC
GTGTCTTACCGGGTTGGACTCAAGACGATAGTTACCGGATAAGGCGCAGCGGTCGGGCTGAACGGGGGGT
TCGTGCACACAGCCCAGCTTGGAGCGAACGACCTACACCGAACTGAGATACCTACAGCGTGAGCTATGAG
AAAGCGCCACGCTTCCCGAAGGGAGAAAGGCGGACAGGTATCCGGTAAGCGGCAGGGTCGGAACAGGAGA
GCGCACGAGGGAGCTTCCAGGGGGAAACGCCTGGTATCTTTATAGTCCTGTCGGGTTTCGCCACCTCTGA
CTTGAGCGTCGATTTTTGTGATGCTCGTCAGGGGGGCGGAGCCTATGGAAAAACGCCAGCAACGCGGCCT
TTTTACGGTTCCTGGCCTTTTGCTGGCCTTTTGCTCACATGATTTAAATGAAACTCGTAATCGGAGAACG
GGTGCAATAGCAAGGACCAGATCGAACTTGACTGACGCAATTCTGAGCGTAGTCGAAACCCAGACAAGTC
GATCTCGCCAAGTAGCTGACTTGACTGGTTAATTAAGTTTCGATAGCCCAAGGTAACCAATGAGATTAGG
GAGGGAAGAAAGTTTGATGAACTACTTCTGACCCCTAGTGGTGTCCAGAAAAGACCATTAAAGGAATGTC
TTGATCGAAATCGAGAGATCGCCTGCAGGATAGCTGACGACCTTAAGGATAAATTTCTGGTAAGGAGGAC
ACGTATGGAAGTGGGCAAGTTGGGGAAGCCGTATCCGTTGCTGAATCTGGCATATGTGGGAGTATAAGAC
GCGCAGCGTCGCATCAGGCATTTTTTTCTGCGCCAATGCCGGTAGATAGCAATCCGGCCCGAGGGGCACA
AAAAACCCCTCAAGACCCGTTTAGAGGCCCCAAGGGGTTATGCTACGATACCGATAGAGATGGGCCAATA
CCACATTTGTAGAGGTTTTACTTGCTTTAAAAAACCTCCCACACCTCCCCCTGAACCTGAAACATAAAAT
GAATGCAATTGTTGTTGTTAACTTGTTTATTGCAGCTTATAATGGTTACAAATAAAGCAATAGCATCACA
AATTTCACAAATAAAGCATTTTTTTCACTGCATTCTAGTTGTGGTTTGTCCAAACTCATCAATGTATCTT
ATCATGTCTGTGAGCTGAAGGTACGCTGTATCTCAGTCAGTCAAGCTAGCAGAGGCCTGCGGATCCTTAA
TGGTGATGGTGATGGTGCGACTGAAAGTAAAGGTTTTCGACCAGAAGATCAGGAACTCTAGAAGAATTCA
GATTTTTAACACGAGAGTAAACGTAAAAAGAAGGTTTTACAAGACTCACGTTAACAATATTGCAGCAGTA
CGCACACAATCGAAGCGCAGTAAGGATGGCTAGTGTAACTAGCAAGAATACCACGAAAGCAAGAAAAAGA
AGTACGCTATTAACTATTAACGTACCTGTCTCTTCCGAAACGAATGAGTACATGGTGGCGGCCGCTGGCG
GGTGTGTCGAGTGGATGGTAGGATCGACAAAGATCTGATCTGACGGTTCACTAAACCAGCTCTGCTTATA
TAGACCTCCCACCGTACACGCCTACCGCCCATTTGCGTCAATGGGGCGGAGTTGTTACGACATTTTGGAA
AGTCCCGTTGATTTTGGTGCCAAAACAAACTCCCATTGACGTCAATGGGGTGGAGACTTGGAAATCCCCG
TGAGTCAAACCGCTATCCACGCCCATTGATGTACTGCCAAAACCGCATCAGCATGGTAATAGCGATGACT
AATACGTAGATGTACTGCCAAGTAGGAAAGTCCCATAAGGTCATGTACTGGGCATAATGCCAGGCGGGCC
ATTTACCGTCATTGACGTCAATAGGGGGCGTACTTGGCATATGATACACTTGATGTACTGCCAAGTGGGC
AGTTTACCGTAAATACTCCACCCATTGACGTCAATGGAAAGTCCCTATTGGCGTTACTATGGGAACATAC
GTCATTATTGACGTCAATGGGCGGGGGTCGTTGGGCGGTCAGCCAGGCGGGCCATTTACCGTAAGTTATG
TAACGCGGAACTCCATATATGGGCTATGAACTAATGACCCCGTAATTGATTACTAGATCTGGCTACACTC
GATCAGCAGTTAGATAATAAAATCGCTATCCATCGAAGATGGATGTGTGTTGGTTTTTTGTGTGTGTAAC
GCAACGATTGATAGCATAACCCCTTGGGGCCTCTAAACGGGTCTTGAGGGGTTTTTTGAATTGAGAGGTA
GCTGAAGCTGCTGTTATGACCACTAGAGGGAAGAAGATACCTGTGGAGCTAATGGTCCAAGATGTCGGGA
GCCGCGATCGCTGCCAAAAAGGTAAGCTGACGATAGCTGACGAGATTCGATGCCCGACGAGCAAATGAGC
GCCACGGCTGTTCGCGTAAGCTCGAAACGACGGAGATTCGATAGAGCCAGAGTCGAGTTTAAACGATTCG
GGATCTTAAGGATAAATTTCTGGTAAGGAGGACACGTATGGAAGTGGGCAAGTTGGGGAAGCCGTATCCG
TTGCTGAATCTGGCATATGTGGGAGTATAAGACGCGCAGCGTCGCATCAGGCATTTTTTTCTGCGCCAAT
GCACCTAGAATCGGTTACCAATGCTTAATCAGTGAGGCACCTATCTCAGCGATCTGTCTATTTCGTTCAT
CCATAGTTGCCTGACTCCCCGTCGTGTAGATAACTACGATACGGGAGGGCTTACCATCTGGCCCCAGTGC
TGCAATGATACCGCGAGACCCACGCTCACCGGCTCCAGATTTATCAGCAATAAACCAGCCAGCCGGAAGG
GCCGAGCGCAGAAGTGGTCCTGCAACTTTATCCGCCTCCATCCAGTCTATCAACTGTTGCCGGGAAGCTA
GAGTAAGTAGTTCGCCAGTTAATAGTTTACGCAAGGTTGTTGCCATTGCTACAGGCATCGTGGTGTCACG
CTCGTCGTTTGGTATGGCTTCATTCAGCTCCGGTTCCCAACGATCAAGGCGAGTTACATGATCCCCCATG
TTGTGCAAAAAAGCGGTTAGCTCCTTCGGTCCTCCAATCGTTGTCAGAAGTAAGTTGGCCGCAGTGTTAT
CACTCATGGTTATGGCAGCACTGCATAATTCTCTTACTGTCATGCCATCCGTAAGATGCTTTTCTGTGAC
TGGTGAATACTCAACCAAGTCATTCTGAGAATAGTGTATGCGGCGACCGAGTTGCTCTTGCCCGGCGTCA
ATACGGGATAATACCGCGCCACATAGCAGAACTTTAAAAGTGCTCATCATTGGAAAGCGTTCTTCGGGGC
GAAAACTCTCAAGGATCTTACCGCTGTTGAGATCCAGTTCGATGTAACCCACTCGCGCACCCAACTGATC
TTCAGCATCTTTTACTTTCACCAGCGTTTCTGGGTGAGCAAAAACAGGAAGGCAAAATGCCGCAAAAAAG
GGAATAAGGGCGACACGGAAATGTTGAATACTCATGCGAAAGCCTCCTGCTGATCCTGTCTCTTGATAGA
TGTTTGCAAAAGCTAGGACTCGATTATACGTTGACCGATCAGACTATCAATATCTAGGTTTAAACAGATC
GGTACGCTGCCGTGACCAGGCTTGAGTACAATATCTGACGATTGGACTTCCTGGGTCCCAAGCTGGATTC
CGACTGGCTGACTGCCAAGCAACGATATGGATCGTCGAGACTCGCACTGAGAGGATCGTTCTCGGTACAC
CAGGCGCGCCTAGCGTTACACACACAAAAAACCAACACACATCCATCTTCGATGGATAGCGATTTTATTA
TCTAAGACTAGGCTTACATACTAGCTTATTCCTTTGCCCTCGGACGAGTGCTGGGGCGTCGGTTTCCACT
ATCGGCGAGTACTTCTACACAGCCATCGGTCCAGACGGCGGCGCTTCTGCGGGCGATTTGTGTACGCCCG
ACAGTCCCGGCTCCGGATCGGACGATTGCGTCGCATCGACCCTGCGCCCAAGCTGCATCATCGAAATTGC
CGTCAACCAAGCTCTGATAGAGTTGGTCAAGACCAATGCGGAGCATATACGCCCGGAGCCGGGGCGATCC
TGCAAGCTCCGGATGCCTCCGCTCGAAGTAGCGCGTCTGCTGCTCCATACAAGCCAACCACGGCCTCCAG
AAGAAGATGTTGGCGACCTCGTATTGGGAATCCCCGAACATCGCCTCGCTCCAGTCAATGACCGCTGTTA
TGCGGCCATTGTCCGTCAGGACATTGTTGGAGCCGAAATCCGCGTGCACGAGGTGCCGGACTTCGGGGCA
GTCCTCGGCCCAAAGCATCAGCTCATCGAGAGCCTGCGCGACGGACGCACTGACGGTGTCGTCCATCACA
GTTTGCCAGTGATACACATGGGGATCAGCAATCGCGCATATGAAATCACGCCATGTAGTGTATTGACCGA
TTCCTTGCGGTCCGAATGGGCCGAACCCGCTCGTCTGGCTAAGATCGGCGGCAGCGATGGCATCCATTGC
CTCCGCGACCGGCT
Features (pLannotate 1.2.2; 20 found; start..end, strand, type, name):
    344..1553    -  promoter       UbC promoter: human ubiquitin C promoter
   1817..1881    +  CDS            bla(M) (fragment): β-lactamase lacking the signal sequence; bla(M); allows cytosolic expression of β-lactamase
   2053..2641    +  rep_origin     ori: high-copy-number ColE1/pMB1/pBR322/pUC origin of replication
   2867..2938    -  misc_feature   3' β-globin insulator: insulator downstream of the human β-globin locus (Farrell et al., 2002)
   2983..3119    -  terminator     rrnG terminator: transcription terminator from the E. coli ribosomal RNA rrnG operon (Albrechtsen et al., 1991)
   3149..3195    -  terminator     T7 terminator: transcription terminator for bacteriophage T7 RNA polymerase
   3218..3287    +  CDS            large T antigen (fragment): large T antigen from SV40 (simian virus 40)
   3310..3431    +  polyA_signal   SV40 poly(A) signal: SV40 polyadenylation signal
   3500..3517    -  CDS            6xHis: 6xHis affinity tag
   3539..3763    -  CDS            E: VEMP_SARS2 - Experimental evidence at protein level: Swiss-Prot protein existence level 1. Plays a central role in virus morphogenesis and assembly. Acts as a viroporin and self-assembles in host membranes forming pentameric protein-lipid pores that allow ion transport. Also plays a role in the induction of apoptosis (By similarity). Regulates the localization of S protein at cis-Golgi, the place of virus budding (PubMed:33229438). May act by slowing down the cell secretory pathway (PubMed:33229438). May interfere with tight-junction stability by interacting with host MPP5. This would result i
   3838..3889    -  promoter       CMVd2 promoter: truncated human cytomegalovirus (CMV) immediate early promoter that yields moderately reduced expression relative to the full-length promoter
   3952..3969    +  promoter       CMV promoter (fragment): human cytomegalovirus (CMV) immediate early promoter
   4042..4345    -  enhancer       CMV enhancer: human cytomegalovirus immediate early enhancer
   4426..4474    +  polyA_signal   poly(A) signal: synthetic polyadenylation signal
   4492..4538    +  terminator     T7 terminator: transcription terminator for bacteriophage T7 RNA polymerase
   4543..4614    -  misc_feature   5' β-globin insulator: insulator upstream of the human β-globin locus (Farrell et al., 2002)
   4766..4902    -  terminator     rrnG terminator: transcription terminator from the E. coli ribosomal RNA rrnG operon (Albrechtsen et al., 1991)
   4915..5775    -  CDS            AmpR: β-lactamase; bla; confers resistance to ampicillin, carbenicillin, and related antibiotics
   6041..6089    -  polyA_signal   poly(A) signal: synthetic polyadenylation signal
   6117..334     -  CDS            HygR (fragment) (across the origin): hygromycin B phosphotransferase confers resistance to hygromycin
