[The description below was written by a language model from this plasmid's Addgene catalogue record and pLannotate feature annotations shown in this document.]
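Description:
pGBW-m4252912 is a mammalian expression plasmid for the wild-type envelope (E) protein of SARS-CoV-2, built on a pTwist_CMV_Hygro_6 backbone from which an AarI site was removed. It is propagated in E. coli as a high-copy plasmid through a ColE1/pUC-type origin and selected with ampicillin via a complete β-lactamase (AmpR) gene. For selection in mammalian cells it carries a hygromycin B phosphotransferase gene. In the annotated sequence this lies downstream of a human ubiquitin C promoter on the same strand and is followed by a synthetic poly(A) signal, which suggests a separate UbC-driven marker cassette.

The payload is the short E open reading frame, encoding the small viroporin involved in coronavirus assembly and budding. It sits downstream of the CMV immediate-early enhancer and promoter. The annotation software splits the promoter into an enhancer plus truncated or fragmentary promoter hits, but the catalogue simply lists the promoter as CMV. The coding sequence is fused at its C terminus to a backbone-encoded tag recorded as a TEV-cleavable 6xHis. The His tag is annotated directly after E, but the TEV site is not separately annotated. An SV40 polyadenylation signal lies beyond the tag, although the table lists it on the opposite strand to the E cassette.

β-globin insulator elements and bacterial rrnG and T7 terminators flank this region, presumably to isolate the expression unit from neighbouring transcription. The small bla(M) and SV40 large T antigen fragment hits are probably incidental matches. The record supports use for transient or hygromycin-selected expression of His-tagged E protein in mammalian cells, allowing affinity purification or detection with optional tag removal.
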