Addgene plasmid #153704: pGBW-m4252912
Purpose: Mammalian expression plasmid for SARS-CoV-2 E (envelope)
Depositing lab: Ginkgo Bioworks & Benjie Chen.
Backbone
  Vector backbone: pTwist_CMV_Hygro_6 with AarI site removed
  Backbone size w/o insert (bp): 6525
  Vector type: Mammalian Expression
  Selectable markers: Hygromycin
Growth in bacteria
  Bacterial resistance: Ampicillin, 100 μg/mL
  Growth temperature: 37°C
  Growth strain: DH5alpha
  Copy number: High Copy
Gene/Insert
  Gene/Insert name: SARS-CoV-2 E (envelope) (alt names: envelope protein; E protein)
  Species: Severe acute respiratory syndrome coronavirus 2
  Insert size (bp): 221
  Mutation: wt
  Entrez Gene: E (a.k.a. GU280_gp04)
  Promoter: CMV
  Tag / fusion protein: Cleavable TEV;6xHis-003 (C terminal on backbone)
  Cloning method: Unknown
Resource information
  A portion of this plasmid was derived from a plasmid made by: GinkgoBioworks
Depositor comments: NCBI reference sequence: 43740570
How to cite: pGBW-m4252912 was a gift from Ginkgo Bioworks & Benjie Chen (Addgene plasmid # 153704 ; http://n2t.net/addgene:153704 ; RRID:Addgene_153704)
